>Addgene plasmid #90482 | pSY6 | addgene full sequence | sequence record 178574 | Addgene NGS Result
TGGCGGGCGTCCTGCCCGCCACCCTCCGGGCCGTTGCTTCGCAACGTTCAAATCCGCTCCCGGCGGATTT
GTCCTACTCAGGAGAGCGTTCACCGACAAACAACAGATAAAACGAAAGGCCCAGTCTTTCGACTGAGCCT
TTCGTTTTATTTGATGCCTGGCAGTTCCCTACTCTCGCATGGGGAGACCCCACACTACCATCGGCGGCTT
GGCGATCCACAGGACGGGTGTGGTCGCCATGATCGCGTAGTCGATAGTGGCTCCAAGTAGCGAAGCGAGC
AGGACTGGGCGGCGGCCAAAGCGGTCGGACAGTGCTCCGAGAACGGGTGCTCGACATTCACTTGTGTTTA
TGAATCACGTGACGATGACAATGAAAGCATACAACAAGAGTTTTACGTTGTTTCGCTATCATTGCCATTT
CCCATTTTTCTTTGCCTTTAAGATTTTTGACCTTATTGACATGGTGAATTTCATAGGAAGTATTTTCATC
AGACGTCCCACATAATTCACAACATTTAGCTTTTAACCTGTTTTCAAGAGTATTCCGGGCATAGCCATAC
AATACAGGAGCTTGACTTATCTCATCCGTAAATTGATAAGGGGATTTACATTCACTAAAATTTGCAAAAT
AACGGCGCTGCTTACCTTGCTTTATCTCATACGGGATCCCCCACGAACCACTTCCATCTTTAAACATGGA
AATGGTTTTTGAAAGTGTTCCCTTATGTTTGGAGGCTATCGTTTTTAGACAGCTGTATTCCATAAGATAA
GCAAAATAATTGAGCTGGTTAAAATTACTTGCTAGACCGTAGTAATTACAAATCCCGCGGAGTTCAGAAT
TATAAATTGTGATGATTTCTAAGTCTGTTGAACGAATAAGATATTTCCTGTGAACTGGAAACCATGAGCT
ATCTTTCTTTTGGATAGCTATTTTCTTGTCAAAAATAAATTGACGAATTTTGTCTTGAAGAGGAATAAGG
AGTTCTACACTCCCATTGAGTGTTCTCTTTTTGACTTTACCAGATCGTTTTATCGTTCCAGATCTCCTTA
CTCGTATATCATATCCCAGAAAACGAGCGGGTTGACTGCTATGTGTGATGAGTGTTTTTTCTTCACTCAA
TTCCATTTTTAGCTTGTTATGAATAAAAAGTTTTAATTGTTCTTTTATCCATTGACAGTCCTCTTTGCTT
CCTTTAACAGAGATAATGAAGTCGTCCGCATACCGGACGTATTTCAATACTTTATTTGTCTGTGAGGTAC
AGGGGAGTGTGGGTAATCTTTTACGTTTTTCTTGATATTCTAAAAGAACTTTAGCTTTTTCTTCACCCTC
CAACTTCTTGAGACGGTGAGAAATTCTTTTTATCTCATTGTGGAGCTCCCGATATTCAGGTGTTATTCTT
TCTGGACTTTCTCGGTCAAACTTCATTTTGAGTTGTAAAACAAACTTATCCAATTCATGAAGATAGATGT
TGGCCAAAAGAGGAGATAGAATTCCACCTTGAGGTGTTCCGCTGTAAGTTTTGTGATACTGCCAGTTTTC
CAGATAACCTGCTTTTAGAAATTTATAAATCAATTGGCTCATTTTCATATCTTTGATTTTAAGATTGATG
AGTCCAATGAGTGTAACGTGGTCTATATTATCGAAGCAGCCTTTTATATCTCCCTCCACAAACCATCTTG
CGCCGCCAAACTCTCTTTTGATTGTTTTCAAAGCTGTGTGACAGCTTCGTTGAGGTCTAAAACCGTGAGA
CACATCTTCGAATACCGGTTCATAGATAGATTCAAGAATTATTCTCACAGCTTCTTGGATCAATTTATCT
GTGAAAGTTGGAATTCCTAAAGGTCTCATCTTTTTAGAATTCTTTTTTGCAATATACATTCTTCGTACAG
GTTGAGGATAGTAAGTTCCGTCTTTTAAAGATTGAATAATCTTTTTTATTTTTTCTTCACTAAAGCCATC
CGCTGTATCATCTAATATTCCTTTTGTGGAAGCTCCTTTATTGGAATATAAATTTTGATACGCCACGTAA
TAAATATCTGGACGTAAAAGATAACGATAAAGTCTTGTAAAAACTTCGTCTATATTTTCTTGTGAATTTT
TACTGATTCTTTCTAAAATTGCCATTGTTGGTTTCATTTTGAGGTTTTCCTCCCTAATCAATTTTTAATT
TTAGTACACAATAACTGTACCCCTTTGCCATGTAAAGGGCGTTACCCTTCTCAGACTACTACGAGTGCAT
AGAAATTGCATCAACGCATATAGCGCTAGCAGCACGCCATAGTGACTGGCGATGCTGTCGGAATGGACGA
TCTAGCCATATATGTATATCTCCTTCTTAAAGTTAAACAAAATTATTTCTAGGGGGCTGCAGAAAATGAT
ATGGTGAAGTAGGGAGGTACCGCCTTGTTCACATTACTGTGACTGGTTTGCACCACCCTCTTCGGGAACC
GTACGTACCCCTCTCGGAGTATACGGCTCTGTTATTGTTCGTTCGTAAAAATTCACTGTCGACATTCACT
TGTGTTTATGAATCACGTGACGATGACAATGAAAGCATACAACAAGAGTTTTACGTTGTTTCGCTATCAT
TGCCATTTCCCAACGCGTCGCCACGTAATAAATATCTGGACGTAAAAGATAACGATAAAGTCTTGTAAAA
ACTTCGTCTATATTTTCTTGTGAATTTTTACTGATTCTTTCTAAAATTGCCATTGTTGGTTTCATTTTGA
GGTTTTCCTCCCTAATCAATTTTTAATTTTAGTACACAATAACTGTACCCCTTTGCCATGTAAAGGGCGT
TACCCTTCTCAGACTACTACGAGTACTCCGTACCCTTGCAAGATTTTCAAGCTCTAGTGCTATAGCCTTT
TTCCTCCTTTCTATTAGGCATTCTTGTTTAGGGTATCCCCAGTTAGTGTTAAGTCTTGGTAAATTCAGAT
TCTCGGCATCGCTTTCGTTTCGTTCCCATAGGTTCTCCTACAGATTGTACAAATGTGGTGATAACAGATA
AGTCCATAGGCTTAACTTACCTTTCTTTGTACTAGAGGTTTCAGACACTTTCCTCTATCGACCAGCAACC
GAAATTAGAAACTTGCGTTCAGTAAACACAACTTATACCTTATATCTGATTAACATTGCGACTCAGTCGT
ACCCGATTGTCTTTAGGTAACTCATCGCTTTCCAACCGTGCTCTGTTCCCGTATCAGCTTTCGCTTTTCG
GTTAGGTTGGCTGTTTTCTGTGTTATCTTACAGAGTAGTACCTTAAACTACTTGACTTAACACCCTATCT
GGGCGCACCCTATGGGCTGGTAAGGATAATTATCTCGAGCATATGTCGACACTCCCTTTTACTATTTAAT
TATCTATGTTAAATGATTAACGTGCTCATTTATATTTTAACAAACTTTTCACATGAAGTTAAGTTTTTTA
GAAAATTATTTATATTTTATAGAATTCCCGGGGATCCGTCGACCTGCAGCCAAGCTTAATCGCATTTCAT
AGATTGACCTCCCAATAACTACGTGGTGTTATTGGGAGGTCAATCTATTTCATTTGCCTCTTGCTCAAAG
TTCCCAAATTCGAGTAAGAGGTATTTTTGTTTTTGGTCGTCGCCTCTCATTAGTAGTTCAGGGTTTAACA
TTAATACTCCAGTTTTTCTTTTTATAATATTTCCTTCTTCTAAGATTTTAAGTGTTGTTATTACTGTTTG
TAGACTTGTTCCTGTAGCTTTTGCTATTTCTCTTGTTGTAGCTATCATTGTATTGTTACTTAAGTGGACA
TTATCTAGGATATAGTTAACGATTTTAAGTTTTTTTCCGCCAATCATATCTAACATACTTATTAATTGCA
CTATATATGCCTTTACGAAGTTACCAGACGTTTGTTTACGGTATAACTTGTCTACCTCTATGACTTCTCC
ACTTTCTTCGTCTATGAGCCTCTGAGAGCCTTTATAGACTGTTCCATATCTTTCTTTCATCTTTTTCTCA
CTCCTTATTTTAAACTATTCTAACTATATCATAACTGTTCTAAAAAAAAAAGAACATTTGTTAAAAGAAA
TTAGAACAAAATGAGTGAAAAATTAGAACAAACAAATTCCTTATAAACCTTATCATCTCAACCTATATTA
AGATTTTACCTAGTTGAATCTTCTTTTCTATATAAAGCGTCGGAGCATATCAGGGGGTTATCTAACGTAA
ATGCTACCCTTCGGCTCGCTTTCGCTCGGCATTGACGTCAGATACTGCACCCCCTGAACCCCCATGCTCC
AACAGCAAAAAGGAAACTTTTTGCTGCTTTTCCGACGCTTATTCGCTTCGCTCATATTTATATAGAAAAG
AAGTGAATGCGCAAAAGACATAATCGATTCACAAAAAATAGGTACACGAAAAACAAGTTAAGGGATGCAG
TTTATGCATCCCTTAACTTACTTATTAAATAATTTATAGCTATTGAAAAGAGATAAGAATTGTTCAAAGC
TAATATTGTTTAAATCGTCAATTCCTGCATGTTTTAAGGAATTGTTAAATTGATTTTTTGTAAATATTTT
CTTGTATTCTTTGTTAACCCATTTCATAACGAAATAATTATACTTCTGTTTATCTTTGTGTGATATTCTT
GATTTTTTTCTATTTAATCTGATAAGTGAGCTATTCACTTTAGGTTTAGGATGAAAATATTCTCTTGGAA
CCATACTTAATATAGAAATATCAACTTCTGCCATTAAAAATAATGCCAATGAGCGTTTTGTATTTAATAA
TCTTTTAGCAAACCCGTATTCCACGATTAAATAAATCTCATCAGCTATACTATCAAAAACAATTTTGCGT
ATTATATCCGTACTTATGTTATAAGGTATATTACCAAATATTTTATAGGATTGGTTTTTAGGAAATTTAA
ACTGCAATATATCCTTGTTTAAAACTTGGAAATTATCGTGATCAACAAGTTTATTTTCTGTAGTTTTGCA
TAATTTATGGTCTATTTCAATGGCAGTTACGAAATTACACCTCTGTACTAATTCAAGGGTAAAATGCCCT
TTTCCTGAGCCGATTTCAAAGATATTATCATGTTCATTTAATCTTATATTTGTCATTATTTTATCTATAT
TATGTTTTGAAGTAATAAAGTTTTGACTGTGTTTTATATTTTTCTCGTTCATTATAACCCTCTTTATTTT
TTCCTCCTTATAAAATTAGTATAATTATAGCACGAGCTCTGATAAATATGAACATGATGAGTGATCGTTA
AATTTATACTGCAATCTGATGCGATTATTGAATAAAAGATATGAGAGATTTATCTAGTTTCTTTTTTTAC
AAGAAAAAAGAAAGTTCTTAAAGGTTTTATACTTTTGGTCGTAGAGCACACGGTTTAACGACTTAATTAC
GAAGTAAATAAGTCTAGTGTGTTAGACTTTAATGTTTTTTTAAGGCATTAGTGCATTTAAGCGTCAGAGC
ATGGCTTTATGCCGAGAAAACTATTGGTTGGAATGGCGTGTGTGTTAGCCAAAGCTTGGCGTAATCATGG
TCATAGCTGTTTCCTGTGTGAAATTGTTATCCGCTCACAATTCCACACAACATACGAGCCGGAAGCATAA
AGTGTAAAGCCTGGGGTGCCTAATGAGTGAGCTAACTCACATTAATTGCGTTGCGCTCACTGCCCGCTTT
CCAGTCGGGAAACCTGTCGTGCCAGCTGCATTAATGAATCGGCCAACGCGCGGGGAGAGGCGGTTTGCGT
ATTGGGCGCTCTTCCGCTTCCTCGCTCACTGACTCGCTGCGCTCGGTCGTTCGGCTGCGGCGAGCGGTAT
CAGCTCACTCAAAGGCGGTAATACGGTTATCCACAGAATCAGGGGATAACGCAGGAAAGAACATGTGAGC
AAAAGGCCAGCAAAAGGCCAGGAACCGTAAAAAGGCCGCGTTGCTGGCGTTTTTCCATAGGCTCCGCCCC
CCTGACGAGCATCACAAAAATCGACGCTCAAGTCAGAGGTGGCGAAACCCGACAGGACTATAAAGATACC
AGGCGTTTCCCCCTGGAAGCTCCCTCGTGCGCTCTCCTGTTCCGACCCTGCCGCTTACCGGATACCTGTC
CGCCTTTCTCCCTTCGGGAAGCGTGGCGCTTTCTCATAGCTCACGCTGTAGGTATCTCAGTTCGGTGTAG
GTCGTTCGCTCCAAGCTGGGCTGTGTGCACGAACCCCCCGTTCAGCCCGACCGCTGCGCCTTATCCGGTA
ACTATCGTCTTGAGTCCAACCCGGTAAGACACGACTTATCGCCACTGGCAGCAGCCACTGGTAACAGGAT
TAGCAGAGCGAGGTATGTAGGCGGTGCTACAGAGTTCTTGAAGTGGTGGCCTAACTACGGCTACACTAGA
AGAACAGTATTTGGTATCTGCGCTCTGCTGAAGCCAGTTACCTTCGGAAAAAGAGTTGGTAGCTCTTGAT
CCGGCAAACAAACCACCGCTGGTAGCGGTGGTTTTTTTGTTTGCAAGCAGCAGATTACGCGCAGAAAAAA
AGGATCTCAAGAAGATCCTTTGATCTTTTCTACGGGGTCTGACGCTCAGTGGAACGAAAACTCACGTTAA
GGGATTTTGGTCATGAGATTATCAAAAAGGATCTTCACCTAGATCCTTTTAAATTAAAAATGAAGTTTTA
AATCAATCTAAAGTATATATGAGTAAACTTGGTCTGACAGTTACCAATGCTTAATCAGTGAGGCACCTAT
CTCAGCGATCTGTCTATTTCGTTCATCCATAGTTGCCTGACTCCCCGTCGTGTAGATAACTACGATACGG
GAGGGCTTACCATCTGGCCCCAGTGCTGCAATGATACCGCGAGACCCACGCTCACCGGCTCCAGATTTAT
CAGCAATAAACCAGCCAGCCGGAAGGGCCGAGCGCAGAAGTGGTCCTGCAACTTTATCCGCCTCCATCCA
GTCTATTAATTGTTGCCGGGAAGCTAGAGTAAGTAGTTCGCCAGTTAATAGTTTGCGCAACGTTGTTGCC
ATTGCTACAGGCATCGTGGTGTCACGCTCGTCGTTTGGTATGGCTTCATTCAGCTCCGGTTCCCAACGAT
CAAGGCGAGTTACATGATCCCCCATGTTGTGCAAAAAAGCGGTTAGCTCCTTCGGTCCTCCGATCGTTGT
CAGAAGTAAGTTGGCCGCAGTGTTATCACTCATGGTTATGGCAGCACTGCATAATTCTCTTACTGTCATG
CCATCCGTAAGATGCTTTTCTGTGACTGGTGAGTACTCAACCAAGTCATTCTGAGAATAGTGTATGCGGC
GACCGAGTTGCTCTTGCCCGGCGTCAATACGGGATAATACCGCGCCACATAGCAGAACTTTAAAAGTGCT
CATCATTGGAAAACGTTCTTCGGGGCGAAAACTCTCAAGGATCTTACCGCTGTTGAGATCCAGTTCGATG
TAACCCACTCGTGCACCCAACTGATCTTCAGCATCTTTTACTTTCACCAGCGTTTCTGGGTGAGCAAAAA
CAGGAAGGCAAAATGCCGCAAAAAAGGGAATAAGGGCGACACGGAAATGTTGAATACTCATACTCTTCCT
TTTTCAATATTATTGAAGCATTTATCAGGGTTATTGTCTCATGAGCGGATACATATTTGAATGTATTTAG
AAAAATAAACAAATAGGGGTTCCGCGCACATTTCCCCGAAAAGTGCCACCTGACGTCTAAGAAACCATTA
TTATCATGACATTAACCTATAAAAATAGGCGTATCACGAGGCCCTTTCGTCTCGCGCGTTTCGGTGATGA
CGGTGAAAACCTCTGACACATGCAGCTCCCGGAGACGGTCACAGCTTGTCTGTAAGCGGATGCCGGGAGC
AGACAAGCCCGTCAGGGCGCGTCAGCGGGTGTTGGCGGGTGTCGGGGCTGGCTTAACTATGCGGCATCAG
AGCAGATTGTACTGAGAGTGCACCATATGCTTGTAGATATGACGACAGGAAGAGTTTGTAGAAACGCAAA
AAGGCCATCCGTCAGGATGGCCTTCTGCTTAATTTGATGCCTGGCAGTTTA
Features (pLannotate 1.2.2; 18 found; start..end, strand, type, name):
     67..153     -  terminator     rrnB T1 terminator: Escherichia coli rrnB; transcription terminator T1 from the E. coli rrnB gene
    214..330     -  CDS            TcR (fragment): tetracycline efflux protein; tet; confers resistance to tetracycline
    341..2137    -  CDS            ltrA: LTRA_LACLC - Also known as matR. Experimental evidence at protein level: Swiss-Prot protein existence level 1. Multifunctional protein that promotes group II intron splicing and mobility by acting both on RNA and DNA. It has three activities: reverse transcriptase (RT) for intron duplication, maturase to promote splicing, and DNA endonuclease for site-specific cleavage of recipient alleles. The intron-encoded protein promotes splicing by facilitating the formation of the catalytically active structure of the intron RNA. After splicing, the protein remains bound to the excised intron lariat RNA
   2237..2311    -  CDS            TcR (fragment): tetracycline efflux protein; tet; confers resistance to tetracycline
   2329..2351    -  RBS            RBS: efficient ribosome binding site from bacteriophage T7 gene 10 (Olins and Rangwala, 1989)
   2383..2480    -  ncRNA          Intron gpII: Accession: RF00029 - Group II catalytic intron
   3543..3980    -  CDS            repL: REPLM_BACIU - Protein predicted: Swiss-Prot protein existence level 4. From Bacillus subtilis.
   4431..5162    -  CDS            ermC': ERM_BACIU - Experimental evidence at protein level: Swiss-Prot protein existence level 1. This protein produces a dimethylation of the adenine residue at position 2085 in 23S rRNA, resulting in reduced affinity between ribosomes and macrolide-lincosamide-streptogramin B antibiotics. From Bacillus subtilis.
   5554..5570    -  protein_bind   lac operator: The lac repressor binds to the lac operator to inhibit transcription in E. coli. This inhibition can be relieved by adding lactose or isopropyl-β-D-thiogalactopyranoside (IPTG). lac repressor encoded by lacI
   5578..5608    -  promoter       lac promoter: promoter for the E. coli lac operon
   5623..5644    -  protein_bind   CAP binding site: CAP binding activates transcription in the presence of cAMP. E. coli catabolite activator protein
   5657..5749    -  CDS            lacI (fragment): lac repressor; lacI; The lac repressor binds to the lac operator to inhibit transcription in E. coli. This inhibition can be relieved by adding lactose or isopropyl-β-D-thiogalactopyranoside (IPTG).
   5932..6520    -  rep_origin     ori: high-copy-number ColE1/pMB1/pBR322/pUC origin of replication
   6691..7551    -  CDS            AmpR: β-lactamase; bla; confers resistance to ampicillin, carbenicillin, and related antibiotics
   7552..7656    -  promoter       AmpR promoter: bla
   7751..7786    +  CDS            rop (fragment): Rop protein, which maintains plasmids at low copy number; rop
   7888..7940    +  misc_feature   bom (fragment): basis of mobility region from pBR322
   7979..8006    -  terminator     rrnB T2 terminator: transcription terminator T2 from the E. coli rrnB gene
