[The description below was written by a language model from this plasmid's Addgene catalogue record and pLannotate feature annotations shown in this document.]
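Description:
pSY6 is an 8,031-nt E. coli/Clostridium shuttle plasmid built for targetron-style gene disruption in Clostridium acetobutylicum. It derives from the pIMP1-ptb backbone (pIMP1-Pptb in the depositor comments). In E. coli it replicates from a high-copy ColE1/pUC-type origin and is selected with ampicillin through the bla gene and its native promoter. For the Gram-positive host, the annotation shows a repL replication gene and ermC', a 23S rRNA methyltransferase that confers macrolide-lincosamide-streptogramin B resistance. Both match Bacillus subtilis plasmid proteins. The record lists only ampicillin as a selection, so using ermC' as the clostridial marker is an inference from the feature table.

The payload is a group II intron together with the ltrA open reading frame, which the depositor transferred from an earlier targetron plasmid. LtrA is the intron-encoded protein from Lactococcus lactis. It combines maturase, reverse transcriptase and DNA endonuclease activities, helping the intron RNA splice and then remaining bound to the excised lariat. This ribonucleoprotein can then insert the intron into a recognised DNA site, interrupting the target gene. A T7 gene 10-type ribosome binding site lies between the annotated intron segment and ltrA, and rrnB T1 and T2 terminators lie downstream of the cassette.

The backbone name implies a ptb promoter driving the cassette, but no such promoter is annotated, only a residual lac promoter/operator region. Only a short catalytic portion of the intron is detected by the annotation, and the gene the intron is targeted to is not stated. Short tetracycline-resistance, lacI, rop and bom fragments appear to be cloning remnants.
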