Addgene plasmid #90482: pSY6
Purpose: Targeted gene disruption by use of a group II intron (targetron) vector in Clostridium acetobutylicum
Depositing lab: Sheng Yang. Depositing organization: CAS Center for Excellence in Molecular Plant Sciences ("CEMPS"). Publication: Targeted gene disruption by use of a group II intron (targetron) vector in Clostridium acetobutylicum. Shao L, Hu S, Yang Y, Gu Y, Chen J, Yang Y, Jiang W, Yang S. Cell Res. 2007 Nov;17(11):963-5. doi: 10.1038/cr.2007.91. PubMed 17971808.
Backbone
  Vector backbone: pIMP1-ptb
  Vector type: Bacterial Expression
Growth in bacteria
  Bacterial resistance: Ampicillin, 100 μg/mL
  Growth temperature: 37°C
  Growth strain: DH5alpha
  Copy number: Unknown
Gene/Insert
  Gene/Insert name: group II intron and ItrA
  Cloning method: Restriction Enzyme; 5′ cloning site unknown (unknown if destroyed); 3′ cloning site unknown (unknown if destroyed)
Terms and licenses: Academic/Nonprofit Terms; Industry Terms: Not Available to Industry
Depositor comments: E. coli/Clostridium shuttle vector, derived from pIMP1-Pptb by inserting the groupII intron and ItrA ORF from pMTL20lacZT-TErmBtdRAM2
How to cite: pSY6 was a gift from Sheng Yang (Addgene plasmid # 90482 ; http://n2t.net/addgene:90482 ; RRID:Addgene_90482)
